>Addgene plasmid #243691 | pJL192 | addgene full sequence | sequence record 489138 | Addgene NGS Result
GTCGACGGATCGGGAGATCTCCCGATCCCCTATGGTGCACTCTCAGTACAATCTGCTCTGATGCCGCATA
GTTAAGCCAGTATCTGCTCCCTGCTTGTGTGTTGGAGGTCGCTGAGTAGTGCGCGAGCAAAATTTAAGCT
ACAACAAGGCAAGGCTTGACCGACAATTGCATGAAGAATCTGCTTAGGGTTAGGCGTTTTGCGCTGCTTC
GCGATGTACGGGCCAGATATACGCGTTGACATTGATTATTGACTAGTTATTAATAGTAATCAATTACGGG
GTCATTAGTTCATAGCCCATATATGGAGTTCCGCGTTACATAACTTACGGTAAATGGCCCGCCTGGCTGA
CCGCCCAACGACCCCCGCCCATTGACGTCAATAATGACGTATGTTCCCATAGTAACGCCAATAGGGACTT
TCCATTGACGTCAATGGGTGGAGTATTTACGGTAAACTGCCCACTTGGCAGTACATCAAGTGTATCATAT
GCCAAGTACGCCCCCTATTGACGTCAATGACGGTAAATGGCCCGCCTGGCATTATGCCCAGTACATGACC
TTATGGGACTTTCCTACTTGGCAGTACATCTACGTATTAGTCATCGCTATTACCATGGTGATGCGGTTTT
GGCAGTACATCAATGGGCGTGGATAGCGGTTTGACTCACGGGGATTTCCAAGTCTCCACCCCATTGACGT
CAATGGGAGTTTGTTTTGGCACCAAAATCAACGGGACTTTCCAAAATGTCGTAACAACTCCGCCCCATTG
ACGCAAATGGGCGGTAGGCGTGTACGGTGGGAGGTCTATATAAGCAGCGCGTTTTGCCTGTACTGGGTCT
CTCTGGTTAGACCAGATCTGAGCCTGGGAGCTCTCTGGCTAACTAGGGAACCCACTGCTTAAGCCTCAAT
AAAGCTTGCCTTGAGTGCTTCAAGTAGTGTGTGCCCGTCTGTTGTGTGACTCTGGTAACTAGAGATCCCT
CAGACCCTTTTAGTCAGTGTGGAAAATCTCTAGCAGTGGCGCCCGAACAGGGACTTGAAAGCGAAAGGGA
AACCAGAGGAGCTCTCTCGACGCAGGACTCGGCTTGCTGAAGCGCGCACGGCAAGAGGCGAGGGGCGGCG
ACTGGTGAGTACGCCAAAAATTTTGACTAGCGGAGGCTAGAAGGAGAGAGATGGGTGCGAGAGCGTCAGT
ATTAAGCGGGGGAGAATTAGATCGCGATGGGAAAAAATTCGGTTAAGGCCAGGGGGAAAGAAAAAATATA
AATTAAAACATATAGTATGGGCAAGCAGGGAGCTAGAACGATTCGCAGTTAATCCTGGCCTGTTAGAAAC
ATCAGAAGGCTGTAGACAAATACTGGGACAGCTACAACCATCCCTTCAGACAGGATCAGAAGAACTTAGA
TCATTATATAATACAGTAGCAACCCTCTATTGTGTGCATCAAAGGATAGAGATAAAAGACACCAAGGAAG
CTTTAGACAAGATAGAGGAAGAGCAAAACAAAAGTAAGACCACCGCACAGCAAGCGGCCGCTGATCTTCA
GACCTGGAGGAGGAGATATGAGGGACAATTGGAGAAGTGAATTATATAAATATAAAGTAGTAAAAATTGA
ACCATTAGGAGTAGCACCCACCAAGGCAAAGAGAAGAGTGGTGCAGAGAGAAAAAAGAGCAGTGGGAATA
GGAGCTTTGTTCCTTGGGTTCTTGGGAGCAGCAGGAAGCACTATGGGCGCAGCGTCAATGACGCTGACGG
TACAGGCCAGACAATTATTGTCTGGTATAGTGCAGCAGCAGAACAATTTGCTGAGGGCTATTGAGGCGCA
ACAGCATCTGTTGCAACTCACAGTCTGGGGCATCAAGCAGCTCCAGGCAAGAATCCTGGCTGTGGAAAGA
TACCTAAAGGATCAACAGCTCCTGGGGATTTGGGGTTGCTCTGGAAAACTCATTTGCACCACTGCTGTGC
CTTGGAATGCTAGTTGGAGTAATAAATCTCTGGAACAGATTTGGAATCACACGACCTGGATGGAGTGGGA
CAGAGAAATTAACAATTACACAAGCTTAATACACTCCTTAATTGAAGAATCGCAAAACCAGCAAGAAAAG
AATGAACAAGAATTATTGGAATTAGATAAATGGGCAAGTTTGTGGAATTGGTTTAACATAACAAATTGGC
TGTGGTATATAAAATTATTCATAATGATAGTAGGAGGCTTGGTAGGTTTAAGAATAGTTTTTGCTGTACT
TTCTATAGTGAATAGAGTTAGGCAGGGATATTCACCATTATCGTTTCAGACCCACCTCCCAACCCCGAGG
GGACCCGACAGGCCCGAAGGAATAGAAGAAGAAGGTGGAGAGAGAGACAGAGACAGATCCATTCGATTAG
TGAACGGATCGGCACTGCGTGCGCCAATTCTGCAGACAAATGGCAGTATTCATCCACAATTTTAAAAGAA
AAGGGGGGATTGGGGGGTACAGTGCAGGGGAAAGAATAGTAGACATAATAGCAACAGACATACAAACTAA
AGAATTACAAAAACAAATTACAAAAATTCAAAATTTTCGGGTTTATTACAGGGACAGCAGAGATCCAGTT
TGGTTAATTAGCTAGCGATGCGGGGAGGCGGCCCAAAGGGAGATCCGACTCGTCTGAGGGCGAAGGCGAA
GACGCGGAAGAGGCCGCAGAGCCGGCAGCAGGCCGCGGGAAGGAAGGTCCGCTGGATTGAGGGCCGAAGG
GACGTAGCAGAAGGACGTCCCGCGCAGAATCCAGGTGGCAACACAGGCGAGCAGCCAAGGAAAGGACGAT
GATTTCCCCGACAACACCACGGAATTGTCAGTGCCCAACAGCCGAGCCCCTGTCCAGCAGCGGGCAAGGC
AGGCGGCGATGAGTTCCGCCGTGGCAATAGGGAGGGGGAAAGCGAAAGTCCCGGAAAGGAGCTGACAGGT
GGTGGCAATGCCCCAACCAGTGGGGGTTGCGTCAGCAAACACAGTGCACACCACGCCACGTTGCCTGACA
ACGGGCCACAACTCCTCATAAAGAGACAGCAACCAGGATTTATACAAGGAGGAGAAAATGAAAGCCATAC
GGGAAGCAATAGCATGATACAAAGGCATTAAAGCAGCGTATCCACATAGCGTAAAAGGAGCAACATAGTT
AAGAATACCAGTCAATCTTTCACAAATTTTGTAATCCAGAGGTTGATTACCGATAAGCTTGATATCGAAT
TCTTAACTGGCACCGGGCTTGCGGGTCATGCACCAGGTGCGCGGTCCTTCGGGCACCTCGACGTCGGCGG
TGACGGTGAAGCCGAGCCGCTCGTAGAAGGGGAGGTTGCGGGGCGCGGAGGTCTCCAGGAAGGCGGGCAC
CCCGGCGCGCTCGGCCGCCTCCACTCCGGGGAGCACGACGGCGCTGCCCAGACCCTTGCCCTGGTGGTCG
GGCGAGACGCCGACGGTGGCCAGGAACCACGCGGGCTCCTTGGGCCGGTGCGGCGCCAGGAGGCCTTCCA
TCTGTTGCTGCGCGGCCAGCCGGGAACCGCTCAACTCGGCCATGCGCGGGCCGATCTCGGCGAACACCGC
CCCCGCTTCGACGCTCTCCGGCGTGGTCCAGACCGCCACGGCGGCGCCGTCGTCCGCGACCCACACCTTG
CCGATGTCGAGCCCGACGCGCGTGAGGAAGAGTTCTTGCAGCTCGGTGACCCGCTCGATGTGGCGGTCCG
GATCGACGGTGTGGCGCGTGGCGGGGTAGTCGGCGAACGCGGCGGCGAGGGTGCGTACGGCCCTGGGGAC
GTCGTCGCGGGTGGCGAGGCGCACCGTGGGCTTGTACTCGGTCATGGTGGTACCCCCTGGGGAGAGAGGT
CGGTGATTCGGTCAACGAGGGAGCCGACTGCCGACGTGCGCTCCGGAGGCTTGCAGAATGCGGAACACCG
CGCGGGCAGGAACAGGGCCCACACTACCGCCCCACACCCCGCCTCCCGCACCGCCCCTTCCCGGCCGCTG
CTCTCGGCGCGCCCTGCTGAGCAGCCGCTATTGGCCACAGCCCATCGCGGTCGGCGCGCTGCCATTGCTC
CCTGGCGCTGTCCGTCTGCGAGGGTACTAGTGAGACGTGCGGCTTCCGTTTGTCACGTCCGGCACGCCGC
GAACCGCAAGGAACCTTCCCGACTTAGGGGCGGAGCAGGAAGCGTCGCCGGGGGGCCCACAAGGGTAGCG
GCGAAGATCCGGGTGACGCTGCGAACGGACGTGAAGAATGTGCGAGACCCAGGGTCGGCGCCGCTGCGTT
TCCCGGAACCACGCCCAGAGCAGCCGCGTCCCTGCGCAAACCCAGGGCTGCCTTGGAAAAGGCGCAAATC
GATTGCAAAGATGGATAAAGTTTTAAACAGAGAGGAATCTTTGCAGCTAATGGACCTTCTAGGTCTTGAA
AGGAGTGGGAATTGGCTCCGGTGCCCGTCAGTGGGCAGAGCGCACATCGCCCACAGTCCCCGAGAAGTTG
GGGGGAGGGGTCGGCAATTGAACCGGTGCCTAGAGAAGGTGGCGCGGGGTAAACTGGGAAAGTGATGTCG
TGTACTGGCTCCGCCTTTTTCCCGAGGGTGGGGGAGAACCGTATATAAGTGCAGTAGTCGCCGTGAACGT
TCTTTTTCGCAACGGGTTTGCCGCCAGAACACAGGTAAGTGCCGTGTGTGGTTCCCGCGGGCCTGGCCTC
TTTACGGGTTATGGCCCTTGCGTGCCTTGAATTACTTCCACCTGGCTGCAGTACGTGATTCTTGATCCCG
AGCTTCGGGTTGGAAGTGGGTGGGAGAGTTCGAGGCCTTGCGCTTAAGGAGCCCCTTCGCCTCGTGCTTG
AGTTGAGGCCTGGCCTGGGCGCTGGGGCCGCCGCGTGCGAATCTGGTGGCACCTTCGCGCCTGTCTCGCT
GCTTTCGATAAGTCTCTAGCCATTTAAAATTTTTGATGACCTGCTGCGACGCTTTTTTTCTGGCAAGATA
GTCTTGTAAATGCGGGCCAAGATCTGCACACTGGTATTTCGGTTTTTGGGGCCGCGGGCGGCGACGGGGC
CCGTGCGTCCCAGCGCACATGTTCGGCGAGGCGGGGCCTGCGAGCGCGGCCACCGAGAATCGGACGGGGG
TAGTCTCAAGCTGGCCGGCCTGCTCTGGTGCCTGGCCTCGCGCCGCCGTGTATCGCCCCGCCCTGGGCGG
CAAGGCTGGCCCGGTCGGCACCAGTTGCGTGAGCGGAAAGATGGCCGCTTCCCGGCCCTGCTGCAGGGAG
CTCAAAATGGAGGACGCGGCGCTCGGGAGAGCGGGCGGGTGAGTCACCCACACAAAGGAAAAGGGCCTTT
CCGTCCTCAGCCGTCGCTTCATGTGACTCCACGGAGTACCGGGCGCCGTCCAGGCACCTCGATTAGTTCT
CGAGCTTTTGGAGTACGTCGTCTTTAGGTTGGGGGGAGGGGTTTTATGCGATGGAGTTTCCCCACACTGA
GTGGGTGGAGACTGAAGTTAGGCCAGCTTGGCACTTGATGTAATTCTCCTTGGAATTTGCCCTTTTTGAG
TTTGGATCTTGGTTCATTCTCAAGCCTCAGACAGTGGTTCAAAGTTTTTTTCTTCCATTTCAGGTGTCGT
GACCTGCAGGATCGTGCGGGACGTGGACGGAAGAAAAAAGAGAGTGAGCGAGCGCCGGAATCAGCCCGGC
GTGGAGTGCGGACCCGCGGTAGTGCCAGGGGGCGAAGGCGGCGGTGGTGAGGAAGATACTTTGGTTAGTG
ACCACATCGCAGCATGTCCTTCTCCCGTGCCCTATTGTGGGCTCGGCTCCCGGCGGGGCGCCAGGCTGGC
CACCGGGCAGCCATCTGCTCTGCCCTTCGTCCCCACTTTGGGCCCTTTCCCGGGGTTCTGGGGCAAGTTT
CTGTCCTTGCCACCGCCTCCTCCTCTGCCTCCGGTGGCTCCAAAATACCAAACACGTCCTTGTTCGTGCC
CCTGACTGTGAAACCTCAGGGCCCCAGCGCCGACGGCGACGTCGGGGCCGAGCTAACCCGGCCTCTGGAC
AAGAATGAAGTAAAGAAGGTCTTAGACAAATTTTACAAGAGGAAAGAAATTCAGAAACTGGGTGCTGATT
ATGGACAGAATCAGGGCAGAGAGATGATGCTGGTGACCAGTGGAGCCGTAGCCTTTGGCAAACAACGCTT
GCGCCATGAGATCCTTCTGTCTCAGAGCGTGCGGCAGGCCCTCCACTCGGGGCAGAACCAGCTGAAAGAA
ATGGCAATTCCAGTCTTAGAGGCACGAGCCTGTGCAGCTGCCGGACAGAGTGGGCTGATGGCCTTGTATG
AGGCTATGTTTACCCAGTACAGCATCTGTGCTGCCCAGATTTTGGTGACCAATTTGGATTTCCATGATGA
GCAGAAGCGCCGGAACCTCAATGGAACACTTCATGAACTCCTTAGAATGAACATTGTCCCCATTGTCAAC
ACAAATGATGCTGTTGTCCCCCCAGCTGAGCCCAACAGTGACCTGCAGGGGGTAAATGTTATTAGTGTTA
AAGATAATGATAGCCTGGCTGCCCGACTGGCTGTGGAAATGAAAACTGATCTCTTGATTGTTCTTTCAGA
TGTAGAAGGCCTTTTTGACAGCCCCCCAGGTTCAGATGATGCAAAGCTTATTGATATATTTTATCCCGGA
GATCAGCAGTCTGTGACATTTGGAACCAAGTCTAGAGTGGGAATGGGTGGCATGGAAGCCAAGGTGAAAG
CAGCCCTCTGGGCTTTGCAAGGTGGCACTTCTGTTGTTATTGCAAATGGAACCCACCCAAAGGTGTCTGG
GCACGTCATCACAGACATTGTGGAGGGGAAGAAAGTTGGTACCTTCTTTTCAGAAGTAAAGCCTGCAGGC
CCTACTGTTGAGCAGCAGGGAGAAATGGCGCGATCTGGAGGAAGGATGTTGGCCACCTTGGAACCTGAGC
AGAGAATTTCTGTGCTGGACCATGCACTAGAATCTTTAGATAACCTTCGGCCTGGGGACTGCATTGTCTG
TTTTAGCAAGAATGATATTTATTCTGTGAGTCGGCAGATTGAAATTCGGGGATTAGAATCAGCTGTTATA
TATGGCAGTCTCCCACCTGGGACCAAACTTGCTCAAGCAAAAAAGTTTAATGATCCCAATGACCCATGCA
AAATCTTGGTTGCTACAGATGCAATTGGCATGGGACTTAATTTGAGCATAAGGAGAATTATTTTTTACTC
CCTTATAAAGCCCAGTATCAATGAAAAGGGAGAGAGAGAACTAGAACCAATCACAACCTCTCAAGCCCTG
CAGATTGCTGGCAGAGCTGGCAGATTCAGCTCACGGTTTAAAGAAGGAGAGGTTACAACAATGAATCATG
AAGATCTCAGTTTATTAAAGGAAATTTTGAAGAGGCCTGTGGATCCTATAAGGGCAGCTGGTCTTCATCC
AACTGCTGAGCAGATTGAAATGTTTGCCTACCATCTCCCTGATGCAACACTGTCCAATCTCATTGATATT
TTTGTAGACTTTTCACAAGTTGATGGGCAGTATTTTGTCTGCAATATGGATGATTTTAAATTTTCTGCAG
AGTTGATCCAGCATATTCCACTAAGTCTGCGAGTGAGGTATGTTTTCTGCACAGCTCCTATCAACAAGAA
GCAGCCTTTTGTGTGTTCTTCACTGTTACAGTTTGCCAGGCAGTATAGCAGGAATGAGCCCCTGACCTTT
GCATGGTTACGCCGATACATCAAATGGCCTTTACTTCCACCTAAGAATATTAAAGACCTCATGGATCTTG
AAGCTGTCCACGATGTCTTGGATCTTTACTTGTGGCTAAGCTACCGATTTATGGATATGTTTCCAGATGC
CAGCCTTATTCGAGATCTCCAGAAAGAACTAGATGGTATTATCCAAGATGGTGTGCACAATATCACTAAA
TTGATTAAAATGTCTGAGACGCATAAGCTGTTGAATTTGGAGGGCTTTCCATCAGGGAGCCAGTCACGAT
TGTCAGGAACCTTAAAGAGCCAAGCTAGAAGGACACGCGGCACCAAAGCTCTAGGGAGTAAAGCTACTGA
GCCACCCAGCCCCGATGCAGGAGAGCTGTCCCTTGCTTCCAGATTGGTGCAGCAAGGACTCCTCACTCCA
GACATGCTGAAACAGCTAGAAAAAGAGTGGATGACACAACAAACTGAACACAACAAAGAAAAAACAGAGT
CTGGGACTCATCCAAAAGGGACGAGAAGAAAGAAGAAGGAACCTGATTCGGACTAGTTAGTCTGCTGAAA
CAAGCCGCCTGAACGCGTTAAGTCGACAAAGAGCCAGGAAAACCCGGGAATTTTCCAAAAGGTCTTCACG
TTAAACTTGTCTTATCTCAGGAGAGAGCCCGCTCTTGTCTCCCAGTTCCTGGTAGGGTCTGCCTGTTGGA
AAGTGTACCTGGATGCTTCTGGGCTCCGTTTGGCAATAGCAGTCTTGGCTGATGTGCACAGTCTGGCTCC
CAGCTCACCCTTTTTTTTTAAAGTAAGAAAATAGTTGCTACCGATAGGGACTTTGCCAAGTCCAATTATC
TTCTAGGATTGAAAGGTGCATTTTCCCCATAAAAAAGGCGAGGAAAACCCATGGCTGCTTTGTGTCACCT
CAGTGACTTACAGTCCCCCTTGGCATTTAGTTGGTACTAGAGCCAGTCATCCTTAACAAATCTTTTCACA
TTTTATTTCTTTCACATGTAGTCATCTTCAAAAAGGAAAGATTTGGAATTTTAGAAAAGGGGCAACTCTT
CTTTTTAGCATTCTCATCAGAAAGTCACAAAAATCGATGGAATCATTTCCACTGGGAAGATTGACCTTTT
GTATTTATTTGTGGGGTAAATTAATAAGCATTCCAGATGCTTGCAGCTTCCTGCATCCAGGAGATGCTGT
GTTCCCCGTGATGCAGCTGGAACCCAAGCTGCAGCAGGAGATGCAAGTTTCAGGATGTTCCCCACTGAGC
TGGAGGAATATCTACAGCAGTGATGCTTGAAATTTTTGTATGAATTATTTTGTCGTCCTACCCTTTTCCT
CCAAAACAAAAATTAGAGGATTATTTTAATACTTTGGATTCTTCCCCCTTTTTTGAGATTAATTAACTTT
AAGACCAATGACTTACAAGGCAGCTGTAGATCTTAGCCACTTTTTAAAAGAAAAGGGGGGACTGGAAGGG
CTAATTCACTCCCAACGAAGACAAGATATCCTTGATCTGTGGATCTACCACACACAAGGCTACTTCCCTG
ATTGGCAGAACTACACACCAGGGCCAGGGATCAGATATCCACTGACCTTTGGATGGTGCTACAAGCTAGT
ACCAGTTGAGCAAGAGAAGGTAGAAGAAGCCAATGAAGGAGAGAACACCCGCTTGTTACACCCTGTGAGC
CTGCATGGGATGGATGACCCGGAGAGAGAAGTATTAGAGTGGAGGTTTGACAGCCGCCTAGCATTTCATC
ACATGGCCCGAGAGCTGCATCCGGACTGTACTGGGTCTCTCTGGTTAGACCAGATCTGAGCCTGGGAGCT
CTCTGGCTAACTAGGGAACCCACTGCTTAAGCCTCAATAAAGCTTGCCTTGAGTGCTTCAAGTAGTGTGT
GCCCGTCTGTTGTGTGACTCTGGTAACTAGAGATCCCTCAGACCCTTTTAGTCAGTGTGGAAAATCTCTA
GCAGGGCCCGTTTAAACCCGCTGATCAGCCTCGACTGTGCCTTCTAGTTGCCAGCCATCTGTTGTTTGCC
CCTCCCCCGTGCCTTCCTTGACCCTGGAAGGTGCCACTCCCACTGTCCTTTCCTAATAAAATGAGGAAAT
TGCATCGCATTGTCTGAGTAGGTGTCATTCTATTCTGGGGGGTGGGGTGGGGCAGGACAGCAAGGGGGAG
GATTGGGAAGACAATAGCAGGCATGCTGGGGATGCGGTGGGCTCTATGGCTTCTGAGGCGGAAAGAACCA
GCTGGGGCTCTAGGGGGTATCCCC
[124 nt withheld, positions 9965-10088]
C
[91 nt withheld, positions 10090-10180]
A
[49 nt withheld, positions 10182-10230]
CCTTTGACGTTGGAGTCCACGTTCTTT
[37 nt withheld, positions 10258-10294]
ACCCTATCTCGGTCTATTCTTTTGATTTATAAGGGATTTTGCCGATTTCGGCCTATTGGTTAAAAAATGA
GCTGATTTAACAAAAATTTAACGCGAATTAATTCTGTGGAATGTGTGTCAGTTAGGGTGTGGAAAGTCCC
CAGGCTCCCCAGCAGGCAGAAGTATGCAAAGCATGCATCTCAATTAGTCAGCAACCAGGTGTGGAAAGTC
CCCAGGCTCCCCAGCAGGCAGAAGTATGCAAAGCATGCATCTCAATTAGTCAGCAACCATAGTCCCGCCC
CTAACTCCGCCCATCCCGCCCCTAACTCCGCCCAGTTCCGCCCATTCTCCGCCCCATGGCTGACTAATTT
TTTTTATTTATGCAGAGGCCGAGGCCGCCTCTGCCTCTGAGCTATTCCAGAAGTAGTGAGGAGGCTTTTT
TGGAGGCCTAGGCTTTTGCAAAAAGCTCCCGGGAGCTTGTATATCCATTTTCGGATCTGATCAGCACGTG
TTGACAATTAATCATCGGCATAGTATATCGGCATAGTATAATACGACAAGGTGAGGAACTAAACCATGGC
CAAGTTGACCAGTGCCGTTCCGGTGCTCACCGCGCGCGACGTCGCCGGAGCGGTCGAGTTCTGGACCGAC
CGGCTCGGGTTCTCCCGGGACTTCGTGGAGGACGACTTCGCCGGTGTGGTCCGGGACGACGTGACCCTGT
TCATCAGCGCGGTCCAGGACCAGGTGGTGCCGGACAACACCCTGGCCTGGGTGTGGGTGCGCGGCCTGGA
CGAGCTGTACGCCGAGTGGTCGGAGGTCGTGTCCACGAACTTCCGGGACGCCTCCGGGCCGGCCATGACC
GAGATCGGCGAGCAGCCGTGGGGGCGGGAGTTCGCCCTGCGCGACCCGGCCGGCAACTGCGTGCACTTCG
TGGCCGAGGAGCAGGACTGACACGTGCTACGAGATTTCGATTCCACCGCCGCCTTCTATGAAAGGTTGGG
CTTCGGAATCGTTTTCCGGGACGCCGGCTGGATGATCCTCCAGCGCGGGGATCTCATGCTGGAGTTCTTC
GCCCACCCCAACTTGTTTATTGCAGCTTATAATGGTTACAAATAAAGCAATAGCATCACAAATTTCACAA
ATAAAGCATTTTTTTCACTGCATTCTAGTTGTGGTTTGTCCAAACTCATCAATGTATCTTATCATGTCTG
TATACCGTCGACCTCTAGCTAGAGCTTGGCGTAATCATGGTCATAGCTGTTTCCTGTGTGAAATTGTTAT
CCGCTCACAATTCCACACAACATACGAGCCGGAAGCATAAAGTGTAAAGCCTGGGGTGCCTAATGAGTGA
GCTAACTCACATTAATTGCGTTGCGCTCACTGCCCGCTTTCCAGTCGGGAAACCTGTCGTGCCAGCTGCA
TTAATGAATCGGCCAACGCGCGGGGAGAGGCGGTTTGCGTATTGGGCGCTCTTCCGCTTCCTCGCTCACT
GACTCGCTGCGCTCGGTCGTTCGGCTGCGGCGAGCGGTATCAGCTCACTCAAAGGCGGTAATACGGTTAT
CCACAGAATCAGGGGATAACGCAGGAAAGAACATGTGAGCAAAAGGCCAGCAAAAGGCCAGGAACCGTAA
AAAGGCCGCGTTGCTGGCGTTTTTCCATAGGCTCCGCCCCCCTGACGAGCATCACAAAAATCGACGCTCA
AGTCAGAGGTGGCGAAACCCGACAGGACTATAAAGATACCAGGCGTTTCCCCCTGGAAGCTCCCTCGTGC
GCTCTCCTGTTCCGACCCTGCCGCTTACCGGATACCTGTCCGCCTTTCTCCCTTCGGGAAGCGTGGCGCT
TTCTCATAGCTCACGCTGTAGGTATCTCAGTTCGGTGTAGGTCGTTCGCTCCAAGCTGGGCTGTGTGCAC
GAACCCCCCGTTCAGCCCGACCGCTGCGCCTTATCCGGTAACTATCGTCTTGAGTCCAACCCGGTAAGAC
ACGACTTATCGCCACTGGCAGCAGCCACTGGTAACAGGATTAGCAGAGCGAGGTATGTAGGCGGTGCTAC
AGAGTTCTTGAAGTGGTGGCCTAACTACGGCTACACTAGAAGAACAGTATTTGGTATCTGCGCTCTGCTG
AAGCCAGTTACCTTCGGAAAAAGAGTTGGTAGCTCTTGATCCGGCAAACAAACCACCGCTGGTAGCGGTG
GTTTTTTTGTTTGCAAGCAGCAGATTACGCGCAGAAAAAAAGGATCTCAAGAAGATCCTTTGATCTTTTC
TACGGGGTCTGACGCTCAGTGGAACGAAAACTCACGTTAAGGGATTTTGGTCATGAGATTATCAAAAAGG
ATCTTCACCTAGATCCTTTTAAATTAAAAATGAAGTTTTAAATCAATCTAAAGTATATATGAGTAAACTT
GGTCTGACAGTTACCAATGCTTAATCAGTGAGGCACCTATCTCAGCGATCTGTCTATTTCGTTCATCCAT
AGTTGCCTGACTCCCCGTCGTGTAGATAACTACGATACGGGAGGGCTTACCATCTGGCCCCAGTGCTGCA
ATGATACCGCGAGACCCACGCTCACCGGCTCCAGATTTATCAGCAATAAACCAGCCAGCCGGAAGGGCCG
AGCGCAGAAGTGGTCCTGCAACTTTATCCGCCTCCATCCAGTCTATTAATTGTTGCCGGGAAGCTAGAGT
AAGTAGTTCGCCAGTTAATAGTTTGCGCAACGTTGTTGCCATTGCTACAGGCATCGTGGTGTCACGCTCG
TCGTTTGGTATGGCTTCATTCAGCTCCGGTTCCCAACGATCAAGGCGAGTTACATGATCCCCCATGTTGT
GCAAAAAAGCGGTTAGCTCCTTCGGTCCTCCGATCGTTGTCAGAAGTAAGTTGGCCGCAGTGTTATCACT
CATGGTTATGGCAGCACTGCATAATTCTCTTACTGTCATGCCATCCGTAAGATGCTTTTCTGTGACTGGT
GAGTACTCAACCAAGTCATTCTGAGAATAGTGTATGCGGCGACCGAGTTGCTCTTGCCCGGCGTCAATAC
GGGATAATACCGCGCCACATAGCAGAACTTTAAAAGTGCTCATCATTGGAAAACGTTCTTCGGGGCGAAA
ACTCTCAAGGATCTTACCGCTGTTGAGATCCAGTTCGATGTAACCCACTCGTGCACCCAACTGATCTTCA
GCATCTTTTACTTTCACCAGCGTTTCTGGGTGAGCAAAAACAGGAAGGCAAAATGCCGCAAAAAAGGGAA
TAAGGGCGACACGGAAATGTTGAATACTCATACTCTTCCTTTTTCAATATTATTGAAGCATTTATCAGGG
TTATTGTCTCATGAGCGGATACATATTTGAATGTATTTAGAAAAATAAACAAATAGGGGTTCCGCGCACA
TTTCCCCGAAAAGTGCCACCTGAC
Features (pLannotate 1.2.2; 34 found; start..end, strand, type, name):
     31..83      -  misc_feature   bom (fragment): basis of mobility region from pBR322
    238..617     +  enhancer       CMV enhancer: human cytomegalovirus immediate early enhancer
    618..817     +  promoter       CMV promoter: human cytomegalovirus (CMV) immediate early promoter
    835..1015    +  LTR            5' LTR (truncated): truncated 5' long terminal repeat (LTR) from HIV-1
   1062..1187    +  misc_feature   HIV-1 Ψ: packaging signal of human immunodeficiency virus type 1
   1171..1534    +  CDS            HIV-1 gag (fragment): gag protein from human immunodeficiency virus 1; gag
   1680..1913    +  misc_feature   RRE: The Rev response element (RRE) of HIV-1 allows for Rev-dependent mRNA export from the nucleus to the cytoplasm.
   2290..2390    +  CDS            Rev (fragment): human immunodeficiency virus 1 (HIV-1) Rev protein; rev; enhances nuclear export of unspliced and incompletely spliced viral mRNAs
   2440..2557    +  misc_feature   cPPT/CTS: central polypurine tract and central termination sequence of HIV-1
   2610..3198    -  misc_feature   WPRE: woodchuck hepatitis virus posttranscriptional regulatory element
   3201..3222    -  misc_feature   MCS (fragment): pBluescript multiple cloning site
   3229..3825    -  CDS            PuroR (fragment): puromycin N-acetyltransferase; pac from Streptomyces; confers resistance to puromycin
   3837..4337    -  promoter       hPGK promoter: human phosphoglycerate kinase 1 promoter
   4351..4417    +  CDS            small t antigen (fragment): SV40 (simian virus 40) small t antigen
   4424..5602    +  promoter       EF-1α promoter: strong constitutive promoter for human elongation factor EF-1α
   5754..8243    +  CDS            SUPV3L1: SUV3_HUMAN - Also known as SUV3. Experimental evidence at protein level: Swiss-Prot protein existence level 1. Major helicase player in mitochondrial RNA metabolism. Component of the mitochondrial degradosome (mtEXO) complex, that degrades 3' overhang double-stranded RNA with a 3'-to-5' directionality in an ATP-dependent manner. Involved in the degradation of non-coding mitochondrial transcripts (MT-ncRNA) and tRNA-like molecules (PubMed:29967381). ATPase and ATP-dependent multisubstrate helicase, able to unwind double-stranded (ds) DNA and RNA, and RNA/DNA heteroduplexes in the 5'-to-3' direc
   9099..9161    +  CDS            nef (fragment): NEF_HV1Z2 - Experimental evidence at protein level: Swiss-Prot protein existence level 1. Extracellular Nef protein targets CD4(+) T-lymphocytes for apoptosis by interacting with CXCR4 surface receptors. From Human immunodeficiency virus type 1 group M subtype D (isolate Z2/CDC-Z34) (HIV-1).
   9163..9475    +  LTR            5' LTR (fragment): 5' long terminal repeat (LTR) from HIV-1
   9483..9663    +  LTR            5' LTR (truncated): truncated 5' long terminal repeat (LTR) from HIV-1
   9695..9919    +  polyA_signal   bGH poly(A) signal: bovine growth hormone polyadenylation signal
   9923..9944    +  promoter       SV40 promoter (fragment): SV40 enhancer and early promoter
   9965..10393   +  rep_origin     f1 ori (sequence partly withheld): f1 bacteriophage origin of replication; arrow indicates direction of (+) strand synthesis
  10407..10736   +  promoter       SV40 promoter: SV40 enhancer and early promoter
  10784..10831   +  promoter       EM7 promoter: synthetic bacterial promoter&nbsp
  10850..11224   +  CDS            BleoR: antibiotic-binding protein; Sh ble from Streptoalloteichus hindustanus; confers resistance to bleomycin, phleomycin, and Zeocin™
  11234..11359   +  CDS            ble (fragment): BLE_KLEPN - Experimental evidence at protein level: Swiss-Prot protein existence level 1. Binding protein with a strong affinity to the bleomycin family of antibiotics. Binds to CL990; an antimitotic-antibiotic compound. From Klebsiella pneumoniae.
  11354..11475   +  polyA_signal   SV40 poly(A) signal: SV40 polyadenylation signal
  11546..11568   -  protein_bind   lac operator (fragment): The lac repressor binds to the lac operator to inhibit transcription in E. coli. This inhibition can be relieved by adding lactose or isopropyl-β-D-thiogalactopyranoside (IPTG). lac repressor encoded by lacI
  11572..11602   -  promoter       lac promoter: promoter for the E. coli lac operon
  11617..11638   -  protein_bind   CAP binding site: CAP binding activates transcription in the presence of cAMP. E. coli catabolite activator protein
  11651..11743   -  CDS            lacI (fragment): lac repressor; lacI; The lac repressor binds to the lac operator to inhibit transcription in E. coli. This inhibition can be relieved by adding lactose or isopropyl-β-D-thiogalactopyranoside (IPTG).
  11926..12514   -  rep_origin     ori: high-copy-number ColE1/pMB1/pBR322/pUC origin of replication
  12685..13545   -  CDS            AmpR: β-lactamase; bla; confers resistance to ampicillin, carbenicillin, and related antibiotics
  13546..13650   -  promoter       AmpR promoter: bla
