[The description below was written by a language model from this plasmid's Addgene catalogue record and pLannotate feature annotations shown in this document.]
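Description:
pJL192 is a 13.7 kb HIV-1-derived lentiviral transfer plasmid, built on the pJL163 backbone, for stable expression of a chimeric human protein in mammalian cells. It is maintained in E. coli through a high-copy ColE1/pUC origin and an ampicillin resistance gene. An f1 origin is also present. The viral genome is transcribed from a CMV enhancer/promoter fused to a truncated 5' LTR. It carries the Ψ packaging signal with a partial gag segment, the Rev response element for Rev-dependent nuclear export, and the cPPT/CTS. The 3' LTR region is followed by a bGH polyadenylation signal. Outside the viral unit, the backbone carries an SV40/EM7-driven bleomycin/Zeocin resistance cassette.

The payload is driven by the EF-1α promoter and encodes residues 1–114 of SUPV3L1, residues 106–385 of ALDH18A1, and residues 351–786 of SUPV3L1. The central portion of the mitochondrial RNA helicase SUPV3L1 is therefore replaced by a segment of ALDH18A1. The automated annotation labels the whole open reading frame as SUPV3L1 and does not separately mark the ALDH18A1 portion. About 850 nt between this ORF and the 3' LTR carry no annotation, so the record does not show what lies there. A puromycin resistance gene under the human PGK promoter, followed by a WPRE, sits upstream in the opposite orientation to the EF-1α unit. This cassette allows selection of transduced cells.

The associated publication concerns proximity-specific ribosome profiling of localized mitochondrial translation. This suggests the chimera is used to study sequence determinants in that setting, but the record does not state its specific experimental role.
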