Addgene plasmid #243691: pJL192
Purpose: Stably expresses a chimeric protein, SUPV3L1(1-114aa)-ALDH18A1(106aa-385aa)-SUPV3L1(351-786aa)
Depositing lab: Jonathan Weissman. Depositing organization: Whitehead Institute for Biomedical Research. Publication: Proximity-specific ribosome profiling reveals the logic of localized mitochondrial translation. Luo J, Khandwala S, Hu J, Lee SY, Hickey KL, Levine ZG, Harper JW, Ting AY, Weissman JS. Cell. 2025 Aug 25:S0092-8674(25)00916-X. doi: 10.1016/j.cell.2025.08.002. PubMed 40876456.
Backbone
  Vector backbone: pJL163
  Backbone manufacturer: Weissman Lab
  Vector type: Lentiviral
  Selectable markers: Puromycin
Growth in bacteria
  Bacterial resistance: Ampicillin, 100 μg/mL
  Growth temperature: 37°C
  Growth strain: NEB Stable
  Copy number: High Copy
Gene/Insert
  Gene/Insert name: SUPV3L1(1-114aa)-ALDH18A1(106aa-385aa)-SUPV3L1(351-786aa)
  Species: H. sapiens (human)
  Promoter: EF1a
  Cloning method: Gibson Cloning
Terms and licenses: Academic/Nonprofit Terms; Industry Terms: Not Available to Industry
How to cite: pJL192 was a gift from Jonathan Weissman (Addgene plasmid # 243691 ; http://n2t.net/addgene:243691 ; RRID:Addgene_243691)
